Addgene plasmid #206913: pMSCV-FLAG-puro-mOct4 S351A
Purpose: Expression of mOct4 S351A mutation
Depositing lab: Hyonchol Jang. Depositing organization: National Cancer Center (KR).
Backbone
  Vector backbone: pMSCV
  Vector type: Mammalian Expression
Growth in bacteria
  Bacterial resistance: Ampicillin, 100 μg/mL
  Growth temperature: 37°C
  Growth strain: NEB Stable
  Copy number: High Copy
Gene/Insert
  Gene/Insert name: Oct4
  Species: M. musculus (mouse)
  Mutation: S351A
  Entrez Gene: Pou5f1 (a.k.a. NF-A3, Oct-3, Oct-3/4, Oct-4, Oct3, Oct3/4, Oct4, Otf-3, Otf-4, Otf3, Otf3-rs7, Otf3g, Otf4)
  Tag / fusion protein: FLAG (N terminal on backbone)
  Cloning method: Restriction Enzyme; 5′ cloning site unknown (unknown if destroyed)
Terms and licenses: Academic/Nonprofit Terms; Industry Terms: Not Available to Industry
How to cite: pMSCV-FLAG-puro-mOct4 S351A was a gift from Hyonchol Jang (Addgene plasmid # 206913 ; http://n2t.net/addgene:206913 ; RRID:Addgene_206913)
