[The description below was written by a language model from this plasmid's Addgene catalogue record and pLannotate feature annotations shown in this document.]
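Description:
pMSCV-FLAG-puro-mOct4 S351A is a gammaretroviral expression plasmid of about 7.3 kb built on the pMSCV (murine stem cell virus) backbone, used to express a mutant mouse Oct4 protein in mammalian cells. In bacteria it replicates from a high-copy ColE1/pUC-type origin and is selected with ampicillin through the β-lactamase gene. The remaining bacterial annotations (short pieces of lacI, rop, bom, lacZα, TcR, plus a lac promoter/operator) are backbone remnants with no evident role in the construct.

The retroviral cassette is bounded by MESV-derived 5′ and 3′ LTRs. Downstream of the 5′ LTR lie the Ψ packaging signal and a truncated gag segment lacking its start codon. Together these allow the transcribed genome to be packaged into virions when the viral structural and enzymatic proteins are supplied in trans by a packaging system. The 5′ LTR also acts as the promoter for the insert, the mouse Pou5f1 (Oct4) coding sequence carrying an S351A substitution, which replaces a serine near the C terminus with alanine. An N-terminal FLAG tag is contributed by the backbone; the annotation detects only a short fragment matching 3xFLAG, which suggests a single FLAG epitope rather than the triple version. An internal mouse PGK promoter, annotated as two adjoining fragments, then drives puromycin N-acetyltransferase so that transduced or transfected cells can be selected with puromycin.

The stated purpose is simply expression of the Oct4 S351A mutant. Oct4 is a POU-domain transcription factor central to embryonic stem cell pluripotency, and serine-to-alanine changes are commonly used to block modification at a residue, but the record does not state the biological question being addressed.
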