Features (pLannotate 1.2.2; 21 found; start..end, strand, type, name):
    579..920     +  misc_feature   MESV Ψ: packaging signal of murine embryonic stem cell virus
    987..1403    +  CDS            gag (truncated): truncated Moloney murine leukemia virus (MMLV) gag gene lacking the start codon
   1425..1453    +  CDS            3xFLAG (fragment): three tandem FLAG® epitope tags
   1458..2513    +  CDS            Pou5f1: PO5F1_MOUSE - Also known as Oct-3, Oct-4, Otf-3, Otf3. Experimental evidence at protein level: Swiss-Prot protein existence level 1. Transcription factor that binds to the octamer motif (5'- ATTTGCAT-3') (PubMed:1972777, PubMed:1690859, PubMed:1967980, PubMed:17525163, PubMed:23376973). Forms a trimeric complex with SOX2 or SOX15 on DNA and controls the expression of a number of genes involved in embryonic development such as YES1, FGF4, UTF1 and ZFP206 (PubMed:15863505, PubMed:17097055, PubMed:17496161, PubMed:19740739). Critical for early embryogenesis and for embryonic stem cell pluripotenc
   2525..2871    +  promoter       PGK promoter (fragment): mouse phosphoglycerate kinase 1 promoter
   2864..2977    +  promoter       PGK promoter (fragment): mouse phosphoglycerate kinase 1 promoter
   2998..3597    +  CDS            PuroR: puromycin N-acetyltransferase; pac from Streptomyces alboniger; confers resistance to puromycin
   3697..4211    +  LTR            3' LTR: 3' long terminal repeat from murine embryonic stem cell virus
   4373..4389    -  protein_bind   lac operator: The lac repressor binds to the lac operator to inhibit transcription in E. coli. This inhibition can be relieved by adding lactose or isopropyl-β-D-thiogalactopyranoside (IPTG). lac repressor encoded by lacI
   4397..4427    -  promoter       lac promoter: promoter for the E. coli lac operon
   4442..4463    -  protein_bind   CAP binding site: CAP binding activates transcription in the presence of cAMP. E. coli catabolite activator protein
   4476..4568    -  CDS            lacI (fragment): lac repressor; lacI; The lac repressor binds to the lac operator to inhibit transcription in E. coli. This inhibition can be relieved by adding lactose or isopropyl-β-D-thiogalactopyranoside (IPTG).
   4751..5339    -  rep_origin     ori: high-copy-number ColE1/pMB1/pBR322/pUC origin of replication
   5510..6370    -  CDS            AmpR: β-lactamase; bla; confers resistance to ampicillin, carbenicillin, and related antibiotics
   6371..6475    -  promoter       AmpR promoter: bla
   6570..6605    +  CDS            rop (fragment): Rop protein, which maintains plasmids at low copy number; rop
   6707..6806    +  misc_feature   bom (fragment): basis of mobility region from pBR322
   6812..6961    -  CDS            lacZα (fragment): LacZα fragment of β-galactosidase; lacZ fragment
   6961..7162    -  CDS            TcR (fragment): tetracycline efflux protein; tet; confers resistance to tetracycline
   7163..7261    +  CDS            env (fragment): murine leukemia virus gPr80 envelope polyprotein precursor; env; proteolytically cleaved into gp70SU and p15TM subunits
   7303..515     +  LTR            5' LTR (across the origin): 5' long terminal repeat from murine embryonic stem cell virus
>Addgene plasmid #206913 | pMSCV-FLAG-puro-mOct4 S351A | addgene full sequence | sequence record 410080 | Addgene NGS Result
TGAAAGACCCCACCTGTAGGTTTGGCAAGCTAGCTTAAGTAACGCCATTTTGCAAGGCATGGAAAATACA
TAACTGAGAATAGAGAAGTTCAGATCAAGGTTAGGAACAGAGAGACAGCAGAATATGGGCCAAACAGGAT
ATCTGTGGTAAGCAGTTCCTGCCCCGGCTCAGGGCCAAGAACAGATGGTCCCCAGATGCGGTCCCGCCCT
CAGCAGTTTCTAGAGAACCATCAGATGTTTCCAGGGTGCCCCAAGGACCTGAAATGACCCTGTGCCTTAT
TTGAACTAACCAATCAGTTCGCTTCTCGCTTCTGTTCGCGCGCTTCTGCTCCCCGAGCTCAATAAAAGAG
CCCACAACCCCTCACTCGGCGCGCCAGTCCTCCGATAGACTGCGTCGCCCGGGTACCCGTATTCCCAATA
AAGCCTCTTGCTGTTTGCATCCGAATCGTGGACTCGCTGATCCTTGGGAGGGTCTCCTCAGATTGATTGA
CTGCCCACCTCGGGGGTCTTTCATTTGGAGGTTCCACCGAGATTTGGAGACCCCTGCCCAGGGACCACCG
ACCCCCCCGCCGGGAGGTAAGCTGGCCAGCGGTCGTTTCGTGTCTGTCTCTGTCTTTGTGCGTGTTTGTG
CCGGCATCTAATGTTTGCGCCTGCGTCTGTACTAGTTAGCTAACTAGCTCTGTATCTGGCGGACCCGTGG
TGGAACTGACGAGTTCTGAACACCCGGCCGCAACCCTGGGAGACGTCCCAGGGACTTTGGGGGCCGTTTT
TGTGGCCCGACCTGAGGAAGGGAGTCGATGTGGAATCCGACCCCGTCAGGATATGTGGTTCTGGTAGGAG
ACGAGAACCTAAAACAGTTCCCGCCTCCGTCTGAATTTTTGCTTTCGGTTTGGAACCGAAGCCGCGCGTC
TTGTCTGCTGCAGCGCTGCAGCATCGTTCTGTGTTGTCTCTGTCTGACTGTGTTTCTGTATTTGTCTGAA
AATTAGGGCCAGACTGTTACCACTCCCTTAAGTTTGACCTTAGGTCACTGGAAAGATGTCGAGCGGATCG
CTCACAACCAGTCGGTAGATGTCAAGAAGAGACGTTGGGTTACCTTCTGCTCTGCAGAATGGCCAACCTT
TAACGTCGGATGGCCGCGAGACGGCACCTTTAACCGAGACCTCATCACCCAGGTTAAGATCAAGGTCTTT
TCACCTGGCCCGCATGGACACCCAGACCAGGTCCCCTACATCGTGACCTGGGAAGCCTTGGCTTTTGACC
CCCCTCCCTGGGTCAAGCCCTTTGTACACCCTAAGCCTCCGCCTCCTCTTCCTCCATCCGCCCCGTCTCT
CCCCCTTGAACCTCCTCGTTCGACCCCGCCTCGATCCTCCCTTTATCCAGCCCTCACTCCTTCTCTAGGC
GCCGGAATTAGATCTGCCACCATGGATTACAAGGATGACGACGATAAGCTCGAGACCATGGCTGGACACC
TGGCTTCAGACTTCGCCTTCTCACCCCCACCAGGTGGGGGTGATGGGTCAGCAGGGCTGGAGCCGGGCTG
GGTGGATCCTCGAACCTGGCTAAGCTTCCAAGGGCCTCCAGGTGGGCCTGGAATCGGACCAGGCTCAGAG
GTATTGGGGATCTCCCCATGTCCGCCCGCATACGAGTTCTGCGGAGGGATGGCATACTGTGGACCTCAGG
TTGGACTGGGCCTAGTCCCCCAAGTTGGCGTGGAGACTTTGCAGCCTGAGGGCCAGGCAGGAGCACGAGT
GGAAAGCAACTCAGAGGGAACCTCCTCTGAGCCCTGTGCCGACCGCCCCAATGCCGTGAAGTTGGAGAAG
GTGGAACCAACTCCCGAGGAGTCCCAGGACATGAAAGCCCTGCAGAAGGAGCTAGAACAGTTTGCCAAGC
TGCTGAAGCAGAAGAGGATCACCTTGGGGTACACCCAGGCCGACGTGGGGCTCACCCTGGGCGTTCTCTT
TGGAAAGGTGTTCAGCCAGACCACCATCTGTCGCTTCGAGGCCTTGCAGCTCAGCCTTAAGAACATGTGT
AAGCTGCGGCCCCTGCTGGAGAAGTGGGTGGAGGAAGCCGACAACAATGAGAACCTTCAGGAGATATGCA
AATCGGAGACCCTGGTGCAGGCCCGGAAGAGAAAGCGAACTAGCATTGAGAACCGTGTGAGGTGGAGTCT
GGAGACCATGTTTCTGAAGTGCCCGAAGCCCTCCCTACAGCAGATCACTCACATCGCCAATCAGCTTGGG
CTAGAGAAGGATGTGGTTCGAGTATGGTTCTGTAACCGGCGCCAGAAGGGCAAAAGATCAAGTATTGAGT
ATTCCCAACGAGAAGAGTATGAGGCTACAGGGACACCTTTCCCAGGGGGGGCTGTATCCTTTCCTCTGCC
CCCAGGTCCCCACTTTGGCACCCCAGGCTATGGAAGCCCCCACTTCACCACACTCTACTCAGTCCCTTTT
CCTGAGGGCGAGGCCTTTCCCTCTGTTCCCGTCACTGCTCTGGGCTCTCCCATGCATGCAAACTGAATTC
TACCGGGTAGGGGAGGCGCTTTTCCCAAGGCAGTCTGGAGCATGCGCTTTAGCAGCCCCGCTGGGCACTT
GGCGCTACACAAGTGGCCTCTGGCCTCGCACACATTCCACATCCACCGGTAGGCGCCAACCGGCTCCGTT
CTTTGGTGGCCCCTTCGCGCCACCTTCTACTCCTCCCCTAGTCAGGAAGTTCCCCCCCGCCCCGCAGCTC
GCGTCGTGCAGGACGTGACAAATGGAAGTAGCACGTCTCACTAGTCTCGTGCAGATGGACAGCACCGCTG
AGCAATGGAAGCGGGTAGGCCTTTGGGGCAGCGGCCAATAGCAGCTTTGCTCCTTCGCTTTCTGGGCTCA
GGGGCGGGGCGGGCGCCCGAAGGTCCTCCGGAGGCCCGGCATTCTGCACGCTTCAAAAGCGCACGTCTGC
CGCGCTGTTCTCCTCTTCCTCATCTCCGGGCCTTTCGACCTGCAGCCCAAGCTTACCATGACCGAGTACA
AGCCCACGGTGCGCCTCGCCACCCGCGACGACGTCCCCAGGGCCGTACGCACCCTCGCCGCCGCGTTCGC
CGACTACCCCGCCACGCGCCACACCGTCGATCCGGACCGCCACATCGAGCGGGTCACCGAGCTGCAAGAA
CTCTTCCTCACGCGCGTCGGGCTCGACATCGGCAAGGTGTGGGTCGCGGACGACGGCGCCGCGGTGGCGG
TCTGGACCACGCCGGAGAGCGTCGAAGCGGGGGCGGTGTTCGCCGAGATCGGCCCGCGCATGGCCGAGTT
GAGCGGTTCCCGGCTGGCCGCGCAGCAACAGATGGAAGGCCTCCTGGCGCCGCACCGGCCCAAGGAGCCC
GCGTGGTTCCTGGCCACCGTCGGCGTCTCGCCCGACCACCAGGGCAAGGGTCTGGGCAGCGCCGTCGTGC
TCCCCGGAGTGGAGGCGGCCGAGCGCGCCGGGGTGCCCGCCTTCCTGGAGACCTCCGCGCCCCGCAACCT
CCCCTTCTACGAGCGGCTCGGCTTCACCGTCACCGCCGACGTCGAGGTGCCCGAAGGACCGCGCACCTGG
TGCATGACCCGCAAGCCCGGTGCCTGACGCCCGCCCCACGACCCGCAGCGCCCGACCGAAAGGAGCGCAC
GACCCCATGCATCGATAAAATAAAAGATTTTATTTAGTCTCCAGAAAAAGGGGGGAATGAAAGACCCCAC
CTGTAGGTTTGGCAAGCTAGCTTAAGTAACGCCATTTTGCAAGGCATGGAAAATACATAACTGAGAATAG
AGAAGTTCAGATCAAGGTTAGGAACAGAGAGACAGCAGAATATGGGCCAAACAGGATATCTGTGGTAAGC
AGTTCCTGCCCCGGCTCAGGGCCAAGAACAGATGGTCCCCAGATGCGGTCCCGCCCTCAGCAGTTTCTAG
AGAACCATCAGATGTTTCCAGGGTGCCCCAAGGACCTGAAATGACCCTGTGCCTTATTTGAACTAACCAA
TCAGTTCGCTTCTCGCTTCTGTTCGCGCGCTTCTGCTCCCCGAGCTCAATAAAAGAGCCCACAACCCCTC
ACTCGGCGCGCCAGTCCTCCGATAGACTGCGTCGCCCGGGTACCCGTGTATCCAATAAACCCTCTTGCAG
TTGCATCCGACTTGTGGTCTCGCTGTTCCTTGGGAGGGTCTCCTCTGAGTGATTGACTACCCGTCAGCGG
GGGTCTTTCATGGGTAACAGTTTCTTGAAGTTGGAGAACAACATTCTGAGGGTAGGAGTCGAATATTAAG
TAATCCTGACTCAATTAGCCACTGTTTTGAATCCACATACTCCAATACTCCTGAAATAGTTCATTATGGA
CAGCGCAGAAAGAGCTGGGGAGAATTGTGAAATTGTTATCCGCTCACAATTCCACACAACATACGAGCCG
GAAGCATAAAGTGTAAAGCCTGGGGTGCCTAATGAGTGAGCTAACTCACATTAATTGCGTTGCGCTCACT
GCCCGCTTTCCAGTCGGGAAACCTGTCGTGCCAGCTGCATTAATGAATCGGCCAACGCGCGGGGAGAGGC
GGTTTGCGTATTGGGCGCTCTTCCGCTTCCTCGCTCACTGACTCGCTGCGCTCGGTCGTTCGGCTGCGGC
GAGCGGTATCAGCTCACTCAAAGGCGGTAATACGGTTATCCACAGAATCAGGGGATAACGCAGGAAAGAA
CATGTGAGCAAAAGGCCAGCAAAAGGCCAGGAACCGTAAAAAGGCCGCGTTGCTGGCGTTTTTCCATAGG
CTCCGCCCCCCTGACGAGCATCACAAAAATCGACGCTCAAGTCAGAGGTGGCGAAACCCGACAGGACTAT
AAAGATACCAGGCGTTTCCCCCTGGAAGCTCCCTCGTGCGCTCTCCTGTTCCGACCCTGCCGCTTACCGG
ATACCTGTCCGCCTTTCTCCCTTCGGGAAGCGTGGCGCTTTCTCATAGCTCACGCTGTAGGTATCTCAGT
TCGGTGTAGGTCGTTCGCTCCAAGCTGGGCTGTGTGCACGAACCCCCCGTTCAGCCCGACCGCTGCGCCT
TATCCGGTAACTATCGTCTTGAGTCCAACCCGGTAAGACACGACTTATCGCCACTGGCAGCAGCCACTGG
TAACAGGATTAGCAGAGCGAGGTATGTAGGCGGTGCTACAGAGTTCTTGAAGTGGTGGCCTAACTACGGC
TACACTAGAAGAACAGTATTTGGTATCTGCGCTCTGCTGAAGCCAGTTACCTTCGGAAAAAGAGTTGGTA
GCTCTTGATCCGGCAAACAAACCACCGCTGGTAGCGGTGGTTTTTTTGTTTGCAAGCAGCAGATTACGCG
CAGAAAAAAAGGATCTCAAGAAGATCCTTTGATCTTTTCTACGGGGTCTGACGCTCAGTGGAACGAAAAC
TCACGTTAAGGGATTTTGGTCATGAGATTATCAAAAAGGATCTTCACCTAGATCCTTTTAAATTAAAAAT
GAAGTTTTAAATCAATCTAAAGTATATATGAGTAAACTTGGTCTGACAGTTACCAATGCTTAATCAGTGA
GGCACCTATCTCAGCGATCTGTCTATTTCGTTCATCCATAGTTGCCTGACTCCCCGTCGTGTAGATAACT
ACGATACGGGAGGGCTTACCATCTGGCCCCAGTGCTGCAATGATACCGCGAGACCCACGCTCACCGGCTC
CAGATTTATCAGCAATAAACCAGCCAGCCGGAAGGGCCGAGCGCAGAAGTGGTCCTGCAACTTTATCCGC
CTCCATCCAGTCTATTAATTGTTGCCGGGAAGCTAGAGTAAGTAGTTCGCCAGTTAATAGTTTGCGCAAC
GTTGTTGCCATTGCTACAGGCATCGTGGTGTCACGCTCGTCGTTTGGTATGGCTTCATTCAGCTCCGGTT
CCCAACGATCAAGGCGAGTTACATGATCCCCCATGTTGTGCAAAAAAGCGGTTAGCTCCTTCGGTCCTCC
GATCGTTGTCAGAAGTAAGTTGGCCGCAGTGTTATCACTCATGGTTATGGCAGCACTGCATAATTCTCTT
ACTGTCATGCCATCCGTAAGATGCTTTTCTGTGACTGGTGAGTACTCAACCAAGTCATTCTGAGAATAGT
GTATGCGGCGACCGAGTTGCTCTTGCCCGGCGTCAATACGGGATAATACCGCGCCACATAGCAGAACTTT
AAAAGTGCTCATCATTGGAAAACGTTCTTCGGGGCGAAAACTCTCAAGGATCTTACCGCTGTTGAGATCC
AGTTCGATGTAACCCACTCGTGCACCCAACTGATCTTCAGCATCTTTTACTTTCACCAGCGTTTCTGGGT
GAGCAAAAACAGGAAGGCAAAATGCCGCAAAAAAGGGAATAAGGGCGACACGGAAATGTTGAATACTCAT
ACTCTTCCTTTTTCAATATTATTGAAGCATTTATCAGGGTTATTGTCTCATGAGCGGATACATATTTGAA
TGTATTTAGAAAAATAAACAAATAGGGGTTCCGCGCACATTTCCCCGAAAAGTGCCACCTGACGTCTAAG
AAACCATTATTATCATGACATTAACCTATAAAAATAGGCGTATCACGAGGCCCTTTCGTCTCGCGCGTTT
CGGTGATGACGGTGAAAACCTCTGACACATGCAGCTCCCGGAGACGGTCACAGCTTGTCTGTAAGCGGAT
GCCGGGAGCAGACAAGCCCGTCAGGGCGCGTCAGCGGGTGTTGGCGGGTGTCGGGGCTGGCTTAACTATG
CGGCATCAGAGCAGATTGTACTGAGAGTGCACCATATGCGGTGTGAAATACCGCACAGATGCGTAAGGAG
AAAATACCGCATCAGGCGCCATTCGCCATTCAGGCTGCGCAACTGTTGGGAAGGGCGATCGGTGCGGGCC
TCTTCGCTATTACGCCAGCTGGCGAAAGGGGGATGTGCTGCAAGGCGATTAAGTTGGGTAACGCCAGGGT
TTTCCCAGTCACGACGTTGTAAAACGACGGCGCAAGGAATGGTGCATGCAAGGAGATGGCGCCCAACAGT
CCCCCGGCCACGGGGCCTGCCACCATACCCACGCCGAAACAAGCGCTCATGAGCCCGAAGTGGCGAGCCC
GATCTTCCCCATCGGTGATGTCGGCGATATAGGCGCCAGCAACCGCACCTGTGGCGCCGGTGATGCCGGC
CACGATGCGTCCGGCGTAGAGGCGATTAGTCCAATTTGTTAAAGACAGGATATCAGTGGTCCAGGCTCTA
GTTTTGACTCAACAATATCACCAGCTGAAGCCTATAGAGTACGAGCCATAGATAAAATAAAAGATTTTAT
TTAGTCTCCAGAAAAAGGGGGGAA
